Addgene plasmid #224882: pRS416 CUP1pro-Htt103QdeltaP125-134-YFP
Purpose: Low copy plasmid for inducible yeast expression of the Htt exon 1 construct without the first 10 amino acids of the proline-rich region (125-134) tagged with YFP using copper.
Depositing lab: Paul Herman.
Backbone
  Vector backbone: pRS416
  Backbone size w/o insert (bp): 6122
  Vector type: Yeast Expression
  Selectable markers: URA3
Growth in bacteria
  Bacterial resistance: Ampicillin, 100 μg/mL
  Growth temperature: 37°C
  Growth strain: DH5alpha
  Copy number: Low Copy
Gene/Insert
  Gene/Insert name: Htt103QdeltaP125-134 (alt name: HTT103QdeltaP(REVTruncation1))
  Species: H. sapiens (human)
  Insert size (bp): 462
  Mutation: deltaP125-134
  Entrez Gene: HTT (a.k.a. HD, IT15, LOMARS)
  Promoter: CUP1
  Tag / fusion protein: YFP (C terminal on insert)
Terms and licenses: Academic/Nonprofit Terms; Industry Terms: Not Available to Industry
How to cite: pRS416 CUP1pro-Htt103QdeltaP125-134-YFP was a gift from Paul Herman (Addgene plasmid # 224882 ; http://n2t.net/addgene:224882 ; RRID:Addgene_224882)
