[The description below was written by a language model from this plasmid's Addgene catalogue record and pLannotate feature annotations shown in this document.]
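Description:
pRS416 CUP1pro-Htt103QdeltaP125-134-YFP is a low-copy yeast expression plasmid built on the pRS416 shuttle backbone. In Saccharomyces cerevisiae it is maintained through a CEN6/ARS element, which gives centromeric, roughly single-copy segregation. Selection is by the URA3 marker, which complements uracil auxotrophy and can be counterselected with 5-FOA. For propagation in E. coli the plasmid carries a ColE1/pUC-type origin and the β-lactamase gene for ampicillin resistance. The backbone also retains pBluescript-derived remnants that play no role in yeast expression: an f1 origin, lacZα and lac regulatory fragments, and T3 and T7 promoters flanking the split multiple cloning site.

The expression cassette sits within the cloning site. It consists of the copper-inducible S. cerevisiae CUP1 metallothionein promoter, a human huntingtin (HTT) exon 1 fragment, an in-frame C-terminal EYFP, and the CYC1 transcription terminator. The Htt insert is not annotated in the feature table, but it would occupy the unannotated interval between the CUP1 promoter and EYFP, which matches the recorded insert size of about 460 bp. The construct name indicates an expanded 103-glutamine tract. The deltaP125-134 mutation removes the first ten residues of the adjacent proline-rich region.

Adding copper switches on expression of the fluorescent fusion, so its localisation or aggregation can be followed in living yeast. Given the alternative insert name marking it as a truncation variant, the plasmid is probably one of a series testing how parts of the proline-rich region affect the behaviour of polyglutamine-expanded Htt exon 1. The record itself, however, states only that the construct is for inducible expression.
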