Features (pLannotate 1.2.2; 22 found; start..end, strand, type, name):
     58..76      -  promoter       T3 promoter: promoter for bacteriophage T3 RNA polymerase
    119..141     -  protein_bind   lac operator (fragment): The lac repressor binds to the lac operator to inhibit transcription in E. coli. This inhibition can be relieved by adding lactose or isopropyl-β-D-thiogalactopyranoside (IPTG). lac repressor encoded by lacI
    145..175     -  promoter       lac promoter: promoter for the E. coli lac operon
    190..211     -  protein_bind   CAP binding site: CAP binding activates transcription in the presence of cAMP. E. coli catabolite activator protein
    224..316     -  CDS            lacI (fragment): lac repressor; lacI; The lac repressor binds to the lac operator to inhibit transcription in E. coli. This inhibition can be relieved by adding lactose or isopropyl-β-D-thiogalactopyranoside (IPTG).
    499..1087    -  rep_origin     ori: high-copy-number ColE1/pMB1/pBR322/pUC origin of replication
   1258..2118    -  CDS            AmpR: β-lactamase; bla; confers resistance to ampicillin, carbenicillin, and related antibiotics
   2119..2223    -  promoter       AmpR promoter: bla
   2260..2763    +  misc_feature   CEN/ARS: S. cerevisiae CEN6 centromere fused to an autonomously replicating sequence
   2831..2866    +  CDS            rop (fragment): Rop protein, which maintains plasmids at low copy number; rop
   2968..3017    +  misc_feature   bom (fragment): basis of mobility region from pBR322
   3025..3240    +  promoter       URA3 promoter: S. cerevisiae URA3
   3241..4044    +  CDS            URA3: orotidine-5'-phosphate decarboxylase, required for uracil biosynthesis; S. cerevisiae URA3; yeast auxotrophic marker, counterselectable with 5-fluoroorotic acid (5-FOA)
   4123..4174    +  misc_feature   bom (fragment): basis of mobility region from pBR322
   4202..4630    -  rep_origin     f1 ori (sequence partly withheld): f1 bacteriophage origin of replication; arrow indicates direction of (+) strand synthesis
   4634..4789    -  CDS            lacZα (fragment): LacZα fragment of β-galactosidase; lacZ fragment
   4797..4815    +  promoter       T7 promoter: promoter for bacteriophage T7 RNA polymerase
   4824..4886    -  misc_feature   MCS (fragment): pBluescript multiple cloning site
   4887..5121    +  promoter       CUP1 promoter: S. cerevisiae CUP1; inducible metallothionein promoter, regulated by Cu2+
   5605..6318    +  CDS            EYFP: enhanced YFP mammalian codon-optimized
   6325..6572    +  terminator     CYC1 terminator: S. cerevisiae CYC1; transcription terminator for CYC1
   6572..45      -  misc_feature   MCS (fragment) (across the origin): pBluescript multiple cloning site
>Addgene plasmid #224882 | pRS416 CUP1pro-Htt103QdeltaP125-134-YFP | addgene full sequence | sequence record 448243 | Addgene NGS Result
GGGGGATCCACTAGTTCTAGAGCGGCCGCCACCGCGGTGGAGCTCCAGCTTTTGTTCCCTTTAGTGAGGG
TTAATTGCGCGCTTGGCGTAATCATGGTCATAGCTGTTTCCTGTGTGAAATTGTTATTCGCTCACAATTC
CACACAACATACGAGCCGGAAGCATAAAGTGTAAAGCCTGGGGTGCCTAATGAGTGAGCTAACTCACATT
AATTGCGTTGCGCTCACTGCCCGCTTTCCAGTCGGGAAACCTGTCGTGCCAGCTGCATTAATGAATCGGC
CAACGCGCGGGGAGAGGCGGTTTGCGTATTGGGCGCTCTTCCGCTTCCTCGCTCACTGACTCGCTGCGCT
CGGTCGTTCGGCTGCGGCGAGCGGTATCAGCTCACTCAAAGGCGGTAATACGGTTATCCACAGAATCAGG
GGATAACGCAGGAAAGAACATGTGAGCAAAAGGCCAGCAAAAGGCCAGGAACCGTAAAAAGGCCGCGTTG
CTGGCGTTTTTCCATAGGCTCCGCCCCCCTGACGAGCATCACAAAAATCGACGCTCAAGTCAGAGGTGGC
GAAACCCGACAGGACTATAAAGATACCAGGCGTTTCCCCCTGGAAGCTCCCTCGTGCGCTCTCCTGTTCC
GACCCTGCCGCTTACCGGATACCTGTCCGCCTTTCTCCCTTCGGGAAGCGTGGCGCTTTCTCATAGCTCA
CGCTGTAGGTATCTCAGTTCGGTGTAGGTCGTTCGCTCCAAGCTGGGCTGTGTGCACGAACCCCCCGTTC
AGCCCGACCGCTGCGCCTTATCCGGTAACTATCGTCTTGAGTCCAACCCGGTAAGACACGACTTATCGCC
ACTGGCAGCAGCCACTGGTAACAGGATTAGCAGAGCGAGGTATGTAGGCGGTGCTACAGAGTTCTTGAAG
TGGTGGCCTAACTACGGCTACACTAGAAGAACAGTATTTGGTATCTGCGCTCTGCTGAAGCCAGTTACCT
TCGGAAAAAGAGTTGGTAGCTCTTGATCCGGCAAACAAACCACCGCTGGTAGCGGTGGTTTTTTTGTTTG
CAAGCAGCAGATTACGCGCAGAAAAAAAGGATCTCAAGAAGATCCTTTGATCTTTTCTACGGGGTCTGAC
GCTCAGTGGAACGAAAACTCACGTTAAGGGATTTTGGTCATGAGATTATCAAAAAGGATCTTCACCTAGA
TCCTTTTAAATTAAAAATGAAGTTTTAAATCAATCTAAAGTATATATGAGTAAACTTGGTCTGACAGTTA
CCAATGCTTAATCAGTGAGGCACCTATCTCAGCGATCTGTCTATTTCGTTCATCCATAGTTGCCTGACTC
CCCGTCGTGTAGATAACTACGATACGGGAGGGCTTACCATCTGGCCCCAGTGCTGCAATGATACCGCGAG
ACCCACGCTCACCGGCTCCAGATTTATCAGCAATAAACCAGCCAGCCGGAAGGGCCGAGCGCAGAAGTGG
TCCTGCAACTTTATCCGCCTCCATCCAGTCTATTAATTGTTGCCGGGAAGCTAGAGTAAGTAGTTCGCCA
GTTAATAGTTTGCGCAACGTTGTTGCCATTGCTACAGGCATCGTGGTGTCACGCTCGTCGTTTGGTATGG
CTTCATTCAGCTCCGGTTCCCAACGATCAAGGCGAGTTACATGATCCCCCATGTTGTGCAAAAAAGCGGT
TAGCTCCTTCGGTCCTCCGATCGTTGTCAGAAGTAAGTTGGCCGCAGTGTTATCACTCATGGTTATGGCA
GCACTGCATAATTCTCTTACTGTCATGCCATCCGTAAGATGCTTTTCTGTGACTGGTGAGTACTCAACCA
AGTCATTCTGAGAATAGTGTATGCGGCGACCGAGTTGCTCTTGCCCGGCGTCAATACGGGATAATACCGC
GCCACATAGCAGAACTTTAAAAGTGCTCATCATTGGAAAACGTTCTTCGGGGCGAAAACTCTCAAGGATC
TTACCGCTGTTGAGATCCAGTTCGATGTAACCCACTCGTGCACCCAACTGATCTTCAGCATCTTTTACTT
TCACCAGCGTTTCTGGGTGAGCAAAAACAGGAAGGCAAAATGCCGCAAAAAAGGGAATAAGGGCGACACG
GAAATGTTGAATACTCATACTCTTCCTTTTTCAATATTATTGAAGCATTTATCAGGGTTATTGTCTCATG
AGCGGATACATATTTGAATGTATTTAGAAAAATAAACAAATAGGGGTTCCGCGCACATTTCCCCGAAAAG
TGCCACCTGGGTCCTTTTCATCACGTGCTATAAAAATAATTATAATTTAAATTTTTTAATATAAATATAT
AAATTAAAAATAGAAAGTAAAAAAAGAAATTAAAGAAAAAATAGTTTTTGTTTTCCGAAGATGTAAAAGA
CTCTAGGGGGATCGCCAACAAATACTACCTTTTATCTTGCTCTTCCTGCTCTCAGGTATTAATGCCGAAT
TGTTTCATCTTGTCTGTGTAGAAGACCACACACGAAAATCCTGTGATTTTACATTTTACTTATCGTTAAT
CGAATGTATATCTATTTAATCTGCTTTTCTTGTCTAATAAATATATATGTAAAGTACGCTTTTTGTTGAA
ATTTTTTAAACCTTTGTTTATTTTTTTTTCTTCATTCCGTAACTCTTCTACCTTCTTTATTTACTTTCTA
AAATCCAAATACAAAACATAAAAATAAATAAACACAGAGTAAATTCCCAAATTATTCCATCATTAAAAGA
TACGAGGCGCGTGTAAGTTACAGGCAAGCGATCCGTCTAAGAAACCATTATTATCATGACATTAACCTAT
AAAAATAGGCGTATCACGAGGCCCTTTCGTCTCGCGCGTTTCGGTGATGACGGTGAAAACCTCTGACACA
TGCAGCTCCCGGAGACGGTCACAGCTTGTCTGTAAGCGGATGCCGGGAGCAGACAAGCCCGTCAGGGCGC
GTCAGCGGGTGTTGGCGGGTGTCGGGGCTGGCTTAACTATGCGGCATCAGAGCAGATTGTACTGAGAGTG
CACCATACCACCTTTTCAATTCATCATTTTTTTTTTATTCTTTTTTTTGATTTCGGTTTCCTTGAAATTT
TTTTGATTCGGTAATCTCCGAACAGAAGGAAGAACGAAGGAAGGAGCACAGACTTAGATTGGTATATATA
CGCATATGTAGTGTTGAAGAAACATGAAATTGCCCAGTATTCTTAACCCAACTGCACAGAACAAAAACCT
GCAGGAAACGAAGATAAATCATGTCGAAAGCTACATATAAGGAACGTGCTGCTACTCATCCTAGTCCTGT
TGCTGCCAAGCTATTTAATATCATGCACGAAAAGCAAACAAACTTGTGTGCTTCATTGGATGTTCGTACC
ACCAAGGAATTACTGGAGTTAGTTGAAGCATTAGGTCCCAAAATTTGTTTACTAAAAACACATGTGGATA
TCTTGACTGATTTTTCCATGGAGGGCACAGTTAAGCCGCTAAAGGCATTATCCGCCAAGTACAATTTTTT
ACTCTTCGAAGACAGAAAATTTGCTGACATTGGTAATACAGTCAAATTGCAGTACTCTGCGGGTGTATAC
AGAATAGCAGAATGGGCAGACATTACGAATGCACACGGTGTGGTGGGCCCAGGTATTGTTAGCGGTTTGA
AGCAGGCGGCAGAAGAAGTAACAAAGGAACCTAGAGGCCTTTTGATGTTAGCAGAATTGTCATGCAAGGG
CTCCCTATCTACTGGAGAATATACTAAGGGTACTGTTGACATTGCGAAGAGCGACAAAGATTTTGTTATC
GGCTTTATTGCTCAAAGAGACATGGGTGGAAGAGATGAAGGTTACGATTGGTTGATTATGACACCCGGTG
TGGGTTTAGATGACAAGGGAGACGCATTGGGTCAACAGTATAGAACCGTGGATGATGTGGTCTCTACAGG
ATCTGACATTATTATTGTTGGAAGAGGACTATTTGCAAAGGGAAGGGATGCTAAGGTAGAGGGTGAACGT
TACAGAAAAGCAGGCTGGGAAGCATATTTGAGAAGATGCGGCCAGCAAAACTAAAAAACTGTATTATAAG
TAAATGCATGTATACTAAACTCACAAATTAGAGCTTCAATTTAATTATATCAGTTATTACCCTATGCGGT
GTGAAATACCGCACAGATGCGTAAGGAGAAAATACCGCATCAGGAAATTGTAAGCGTTAATATTTTGTTA
AAATTCGCGTTAAATTTTTGTTAAATCAGCTCATTTTTTAACCAATAGGCCGAAATCGGCAAAATCCCTT
ATAAATCAAAAGAATAGACCGAGATAGGGT
[37 nt withheld, positions 4301-4337]
AAAGAACGTGGACTCCAACGTCAAAGG
[49 nt withheld, positions 4365-4413]
T
[91 nt withheld, positions 4415-4505]
G
[124 nt withheld, positions 4507-4630]
CCATTCGCCATTCAGGCTGCGCAACTGTTGGGAAGGGCGATCGGTGCGGGCCTCTTCGCTATTACGCCAG
CTGGCGAAAGGGGGATGTGCTGCAAGGCGATTAAGTTGGGTAACGCCAGGGTTTTCCCAGTCACGACGTT
GTAAAACGACGGCCAGTGAGCGCGCGTAATACGACTCACTATAGGGCGAATTGGGTACCGGGCCCCCCCT
CGAGGTCGACGGTATCGATAAGCTTGATATCGAATTCCTGCAGCCCCTAGTTAGAAAAAGACATTTTTGC
TGTCAGTCACTGTCAAGAGATTCTTTTGCTGGCATTTCTTCTAGAAGCAAAAAGAGCGATGCGTCTTTTC
CGCTGAACCGTTCCAGCAAAAAAGACTACCAACGCAATATGGATTGTCAGAATCATATAAAAGAGAAGCA
AATAACTCCTTGTCTTGTATCAATTGCATTATAATATCTTCTTGTTAGTGCAATATCATATAGAAGTCAT
CATGGCGACCCTGGAAAAGCTAATGAAGGCCTTCGAGTCCCTCAAAAGCTTCCAACAGCAGCAACAGCAA
CAACAGCAGCAACAGCAACAACAGCAGCAACAGCAACAACAGCAGCAACAGCAACAACAGCAGCAACAGC
AACAACAGCAGCAACAGCAACAACAGCAGCAACAGCAACAACAGCAGCAACAGCAACAACAGCAGCAACA
GCAACAACAGCAGCAACAGCAACAACAGCAGCAACAGCAACAACAGCAGCAACAGCAACAACAGCAGCAA
CAGCAACAACAGCAGCAACAGCAACAACAGCAGCAACAGCAACAACAGCAGCAACAGCAACAACCGCCAC
CACCTCAACCTCCTCCACAGGCACAGCCTCTGCTGCCTCAGCCACAACCTCCTCCACCTCCACCTCCACC
TCCTCCAGGCCCAGCTGTGGCTGAGGAGCCTCTGCACCGACCTCTAGAACTAGAGCTTATCGATAGCAAG
GGCGAGGAGCTGTTCACCGGGGTGGTGCCCATCCTGGTCGAGCTGGACGGCGACGTAAACGGCCACAAGT
TCAGCGTGTCCGGCGAGGGAGAGGGCGATGCCACCTACGGCAAGCTGACCCTGAAGTTCATCTGCACCAC
CGGCAAGCTGCCCGTGCCCTGGCCCACCCTCGTGACCACCTTCGGCTACGGCCTGCAGTGCTTCGCCCGC
TACCCCGACCACATGAAGCAGCACGACTTCTTCAAGTCCGCCATGCCCGAAGGCTACGTCCAGGAGCGCA
CCATCTTCTTCAAGGACGACGGCAACTACAAGACCCGCGCCGAGGTGAAGTTCGAGGGCGACACCCTGGT
GAACCGCATCGAGCTGAAGGGCATCGACTTCAAGGAGGACGGCAACATCCTGGGGCACAAGCTGGAGTAC
AACTACAACAGCCACAACGTCTATATCATGGCCGACAAGCAGAAGAACGGCATCAAGGTGAACTTCAAGA
TCCGCCACAACATCGAGGACGGCAGCGTGCAGCTCGCCGACCACTACCAGCAGAACACCCCCATCGGCGA
CGGCCCCGTGCTGCTGCCCGACAACCACTACCTGAGCTACCAGTCCGCCCTGAGCAAAGACCCCAACGAG
AAGCGCGATCACATGGTCCTGCTGGAGTTCGTGACCGCCGCCGGGATCACTCTCGGCATGGACGAGCTGT
ACAAGTAACTCGAGTCATGTAATTAGTTATGTCACGCTTACATTCACGCCCTCCCCCCACATCCGCTCTA
ACCGAAAAGGAAGGAGTTAGACAACCTGAAGTCTAGGTCCCTATTTATTTTTTTATAGTTATGTTAGTAT
TAAGAACGTTATTTATATTTCAAATTTTTCTTTTTTTTCTGTACAGACGCGTGTACGCATGTAACATTAT
ACTGAAAACCTTGCTTGAGAAGGTTTTGGGACGCTCGAAGGCTTTAATTTGC
